>Addgene plasmid #215077 | p21-mCerulean-PuroR | addgene full sequence | sequence record 429306 | Addgene NGS Result
CTGCAGCCTGAATATGGGCCAAACAGGATATCTGTGGTAAGCAGTTCCTGCCCCGGCTCAGGGCCAAGAA
CAGATGGAACAGCTGAATATGGGCCAAACAGGATATCTGTGGTAAGCAGTTCCTGCCCCGGCTCAGGGCC
AAGAACAGATGGTCCCCAGATGCGGTCCAGCCCTCAGCAGTTTCTAGAGAACCATCAGATGTTTCCAGGG
TGCCCCAAGGACCTGAAATGACCCTGTGCCTTATTTGAACTAACCAATCAGTTCGCTTCTCGCTTCTGTT
CGCGCGCTTCTGCTCCCCGAGCTCAATAAAAGAGCCCACAACCCCTCACTCGGGGCGCCAGTCCTCCGAT
TGACTGAGTCGCCCGGGTACCCGTGTATCCAATAAACCCTCTTGCAGTTGCATCCGACTTGTGGTCTCGC
TGTTCCTTGGGAGGGTCTCCTCTGAGTGATTGACTACCCGTCAGCGGGGGTCTTTCATTTGGGGGCTCGT
CCGGGATCGGGAGACCCCTGCCCAGGGACCACCGACCCACCACCGGGAGGCAAGCTGGCCAGCAACTTAT
CTGTGTCTGTCCGATTGTCTAGTGTCTATGACTGATTTTATGCGCCTGCGTCGGTACTAGTTAGCTAACT
AGCTCTGTATCTGGCGGACCCGTGGTGGAACTGACGAGTTCTGAACACCCGGCCGCAACCCTGGGAGACG
TCCCAGGGACTTTGGGGGCCGTTTTTGTGGCCCGACCTGAGGAAGGGAGTCGATGTGGAATCCGACCCCG
TCAGGATATGTGGTTCTGGTAGGAGACGAGAACCTAAAACAGTTCCCGCCTCCGTCTGAATTTTTGCTTT
CGGTTTGGAACCGAAGCCGCGCGTCTTGTCTGCTGCAGCGCTGCAGCATCGTTCTGTGTTGTCTCTGTCT
GACTGTGTTTCTGTATTTGTCTGAAAATTAGGGCCAGACTGTTACCACTCCCTTAAGTTTGACCTTAGGT
CACTGGAAAGATGTCGAGCGGATCGCTCACAACCAGTCGGTAGATGTCAAGAAGAGACGTTGGGTTACCT
TCTGCTCTGCAGAATGGCCAACCTTTAACGTCGGATGGCCGCGAGACGGCACCTTTAACCGAGACCTCAT
CACCCAGGTTAAGATCAAGGTCTTTTCACCTGGCCCGCATGGACACCCAGACCAGGTCCCCTACATCGTG
ACCTGGGAAGCCTTGGCTTTTGACCCCCCTCCCTGGGTCAAGCCCTTTGTACACCCTAAGCCTCCGCCTC
CTCTTCCTCCATCCGCCCCGTCTCTCCCCCTTGAACCTCCTCGTTCGACCCCGCCTCGATCCTCCCTTTA
TCCAGCCCTCACTCCTTCTCTAGGCGCCGGCCGGATCCCGCCACCATGTCAGAACCGGCTGGGGATGTCC
GTCAGAACCCATGCGGCAGCAAGGCCTGCCGCCGCCTCTTCGGCCCAGTGGACAGCGAGCAGCTGAGCCG
CGACTGTGATGCGCTAATGGCGGGCTGCATCCAGGAGGCCCGTGAGCGATGGAACTTCGACTTTGTCACC
GAGACACCACTGGAGGGTGACTTCGCCTGGGAGCGTGTGCGGGGCCTTGGCCTGCCCAAGCTCTACCTTC
CCACGGGGCCCCGGCGAGGCCGGGATGAGTTGGGAGGAGGCAGGCGGCCTGGCACCTCACCTGCTCTGCT
GCAGGGGACAGCAGAGGAAGACCATGTGGACCTGTCACTGTCTTGTACCCTTGTGCCTCGCTCAGGGGAG
CAGGCTGAAGGGTCCCCAGGTGGACCTGGAGACTCTCAGGGTCGAAAACGGCGGCAGACCAGCATGACAG
ATTTCTACCACTCCAAACGCCGGCTGATCTTCTCCAAGAGGAAGCCCGGAGGACCGGTCGCCACCATGGT
GAGCAAGGGCGAGGAGCTGTTCACCGGGGTGGTGCCCATCCTGGTCGAGCTGGACGGCGACGTAAACGGC
CACAAGTTCAGCGTGTCCGGCGAGGGCGAGGGCGATGCCACCTACGGCAAGCTGACCCTGAAGTTCATCT
GCACCACCGGCAAGCTGCCCGTGCCCTGGCCCACCCTCGTGACCACCCTGACCTGGGGCGTGCAGTGCTT
CGCCCGCTACCCCGACCACATGAAGCAGCACGACTTCTTCAAGTCCGCCATGCCCGAAGGCTACGTCCAG
GAGCGCACCATCTTCTTCAAGGACGACGGCAACTACAAGACCCGCGCCGAGGTGAAGTTCGAGGGCGACA
CCCTGGTGAACCGCATCGAGCTGAAGGGCATCGACTTCAAGGAGGACGGCAACATCCTGGGGCACAAGCT
GGAGTACAACGCCATCAGCGACAACGTCTATATCACCGCCGACAAGCAGAAGAACGGCATCAAGGCCAAC
TTCAAGATCCGCCACAACATCGAGGACGGCAGCGTGCAGCTCGCCGACCACTACCAGCAGAACACCCCCA
TCGGCGACGGCCCCGTGCTGCTGCCCGACAACCACTACCTGAGCACCCAGTCCAAGCTGAGCAAAGACCC
CAACGAGAAGCGCGATCACATGGTCCTGCTGGAGTTCGTGACCGCCGCCGGGATCACTCTCGGCATGGAC
GAGCTGTACAAGTAAGTCGACCCTGTGGAATGTGTGTCAGTTAGGGTGTGGAAAGTCCCCAGGCTCCCCA
GCAGGCAGAAGTATGCAAAGCATGCATCTCAATTAGTCAGCAACCAGGTGTGGAAAGTCCCCAGGCTCCC
CAGCAGGCAGAAGTATGCAAAGCATGCATCTCAATTAGTCAGCAACCATAGTCCCGCCCCTAACTCCGCC
CATCCCGCCCCTAACTCCGCCCAGTTCCGCCCATTCTCCGCCCCATGGCTGACTAATTTTTTTTATTTAT
GCAGAGGCCGAGGCCGCCTCGGCCTCTGAGCTATTCCAGAAGTAGTGAGGAGGCTTTTTTGGAGGCCTAG
GCTTTTGCAAAAAGCTTACCATGACCGAGTACAAGCCCACGGTGCGCCTCGCCACCCGCGACGACGTCCC
CAGGGCCGTACGCACCCTCGCCGCCGCGTTCGCCGACTACCCCGCCACGCGCCACACCGTCGATCCGGAC
CGCCACATCGAGCGGGTCACCGAGCTGCAAGAACTCTTCCTCACGCGCGTCGGGCTCGACATCGGCAAGG
TGTGGGTCGCGGACGACGGCGCCGCGGTGGCGGTCTGGACCACGCCGGAGAGCGTCGAAGCGGGGGCGGT
GTTCGCCGAGATCGGCCCGCGCATGGCCGAGTTGAGCGGTTCCCGGCTGGCCGCGCAGCAACAGATGGAA
GGCCTCCTGGCGCCGCACCGGCCCAAGGAGCCCGCGTGGTTCCTGGCCACCGTCGGCGTCTCGCCCGACC
ACCAGGGCAAGGGTCTGGGCAGCGCCGTCGTGCTCCCCGGAGTGGAGGCGGCCGAGCGCGCCGGGGTGCC
CGCCTTCCTGGAGACCTCCGCGCCCCGCAACCTCCCCTTCTACGAGCGGCTCGGCTTCACCGTCACCGCC
GACGTCGAGGTGCCCGAAGGACCGCGCACCTGGTGCATGACCCGCAAGCCCGGTGCCTGACGCCCGCCCC
ACGACCCGCAGCGCCCGACCGAAAGGAGCGCACGACCCCATGCATCGATAAAATAAAAGATTTTATTTAG
TCTCCAGAAAAAGGGGGGAATGAAAGACCCCACCTGTAGGTTTGGCAAGCTAGCTTAAGTAACGCCATTT
TGCAAGGCATGGAAAAATACATAACTGAGAATAGAGAAGTTCAGATCAAGGTCAGGAACAGATGGAACAG
CTGAATATGGGCCAAACAGGATATCTGTGGTAAGCAGTTCCTGCCCCGGCTCAGGGCCAAGAACAGATGG
AACAGCTGAATATGGGCCAAACAGGATATCTGTGGTAAGCAGTTCCTGCCCCGGCTCAGGGCCAAGAACA
GATGGTCCCCAGATGCGGTCCAGCCCTCAGCAGTTTCTAGAGAACCATCAGATGTTTCCAGGGTGCCCCA
AGGACCTGAAATGACCCTGTGCCTTATTTGAACTAACCAATCAGTTCGCTTCTCGCTTCTGTTCGCGCGC
TTCTGCTCCCCGAGCTCAATAAAAGAGCCCACAACCCCTCACTCGGGGCGCCAGTCCTCCGATTGACTGA
GTCGCCCGGGTACCCGTGTATCCAATAAACCCTCTTGCAGTTGCATCCGACTTGTGGTCTCGCTGTTCCT
TGGGAGGGTCTCCTCTGAGTGATTGACTACCCGTCAGCGGGGGTCTTTCACATGCAGCATGTATCAAAAT
TAATTTGGTTTTTTTTCTTAAGTATTTACATTAAATGGCCATAGTTGCATTAATGAATCGGCCAACGCGC
GGGGAGAGGCGGTTTGCGTATTGGGCGCTCTTCCGCTTCCTCGCTCACTGACTCGCTGCGCTCGGTCGTT
CGGCTGCGGCGAGCGGTATCAGCTCACTCAAAGGCGGTAATACGGTTATCCACAGAATCAGGGGATAACG
CAGGAAAGAACATGTGAGCAAAAGGCCAGCAAAAGGCCAGGAACCGTAAAAAGGCCGCGTTGCTGGCGTT
TTTCCATAGGCTCCGCCCCCCTGACGAGCATCACAAAAATCGACGCTCAAGTCAGAGGTGGCGAAACCCG
ACAGGACTATAAAGATACCAGGCGTTTCCCCCTGGAAGCTCCCTCGTGCGCTCTCCTGTTCCGACCCTGC
CGCTTACCGGATACCTGTCCGCCTTTCTCCCTTCGGGAAGCGTGGCGCTTTCTCATAGCTCACGCTGTAG
GTATCTCAGTTCGGTGTAGGTCGTTCGCTCCAAGCTGGGCTGTGTGCACGAACCCCCCGTTCAGCCCGAC
CGCTGCGCCTTATCCGGTAACTATCGTCTTGAGTCCAACCCGGTAAGACACGACTTATCGCCACTGGCAG
CAGCCACTGGTAACAGGATTAGCAGAGCGAGGTATGTAGGCGGTGCTACAGAGTTCTTGAAGTGGTGGCC
TAACTACGGCTACACTAGAAGAACAGTATTTGGTATCTGCGCTCTGCTGAAGCCAGTTACCTTCGGAAAA
AGAGTTGGTAGCTCTTGATCCGGCAAACAAACCACCGCTGGTAGCGGTGGTTTTTTTGTTTGCAAGCAGC
AGATTACGCGCAGAAAAAAAGGATCTCAAGAAGATCCTTTGATCTTTTCTACGGGGTCTGACGCTCAGTG
GAACGAAAACTCACGTTAAGGGATTTTGGTCATGAGATTATCAAAAAGGATCTTCACCTAGATCCTTTTG
CGGCCGCAAATCAATCTAAAGTATATATGAGTAAACTTGGTCTGACAGTTACCAATGCTTAATCAGTGAG
GCACCTATCTCAGCGATCTGTCTATTTCGTTCATCCATAGTTGCCTGACTCCCCGTCGTGTAGATAACTA
CGATACGGGAGGGCTTACCATCTGGCCCCAGTGCTGCAATGATACCGCGAGACCCACGCTCACCGGCTCC
AGATTTATCAGCAATAAACCAGCCAGCCGGAAGGGCCGAGCGCAGAAGTGGTCCTGCAACTTTATCCGCC
TCCATCCAGTCTATTAATTGTTGCCGGGAAGCTAGAGTAAGTAGTTCGCCAGTTAATAGTTTGCGCAACG
TTGTTGCCATTGCTACAGGCATCGTGGTGTCACGCTCGTCGTTTGGTATGGCTTCATTCAGCTCCGGTTC
CCAACGATCAAGGCGAGTTACATGATCCCCCATGTTGTGCAAAAAAGCGGTTAGCTCCTTCGGTCCTCCG
ATCGTTGTCAGAAGTAAGTTGGCCGCAGTGTTATCACTCATGGTTATGGCAGCACTGCATAATTCTCTTA
CTGTCATGCCATCCGTAAGATGCTTTTCTGTGACTGGTGAGTACTCAACCAAGTCATTCTGAGAATAGTG
TATGCGGCGACCGAGTTGCTCTTGCCCGGCGTCAATACGGGATAATACCGCGCCACATAGCAGAACTTTA
AAAGTGCTCATCATTGGAAAACGTTCTTCGGGGCGAAAACTCTCAAGGATCTTACCGCTGTTGAGATCCA
GTTCGATGTAACCCACTCGTGCACCCAACTGATCTTCAGCATCTTTTACTTTCACCAGCGTTTCTGGGTG
AGCAAAAACAGGAAGGCAAAATGCCGCAAAAAAGGGAATAAGGGCGACACGGAAATGTTGAATACTCATA
CTCTTCCTTTTTCAATATTATTGAAGCATTTATCAGGGTTATTGTCTCATGAGCGGATACATATTTGAAT
GTATTTAGAAAAATAAACAAATAGGGGTTCCGCGCACATTTCCCCGAAAAGTGCCAC
Features (pLannotate 1.2.2; 13 found; start..end, strand, type, name):
      8..477     +  LTR            LTR: long terminal repeat from Moloney murine leukemia virus
    601..875     +  misc_feature   MESV Ψ (fragment): packaging signal of murine embryonic stem cell virus
    942..1358    +  CDS            gag (truncated): truncated Moloney murine leukemia virus (MMLV) gag gene lacking the start codon
   1376..1867    +  CDS            CDKN1A: CDN1A_HUMAN - Also known as CAP20, CDKN1, CIP1, MDA6, PIC1, SDI1, WAF1. Experimental evidence at protein level: Swiss-Prot protein existence level 1. May be involved in p53/TP53 mediated inhibition of cellular proliferation in response to DNA damage. Binds to and inhibits cyclin- dependent kinase activity, preventing phosphorylation of critical cyclin-dependent kinase substrates and blocking cell cycle progression. Functions in the nuclear localization and assembly of cyclin D-CDK4 complex and promotes its kinase activity towards RB1. At higher stoichiometric ratios, inhibits the kinase activi
   1886..2605    +  CDS            mCerulean: enhanced monomeric variant of CFP (Rizzo et al., 2004) mammalian codon-optimized
   2622..2951    +  promoter       SV40 promoter: SV40 enhancer and early promoter
   2961..3560    +  CDS            PuroR: puromycin N-acetyltransferase; pac from Streptomyces alboniger; confers resistance to puromycin
   3659..3780    +  LTR            3' LTR (ΔU3) (fragment): self-inactivating 3' long terminal repeat (LTR) from Moloney murine leukemia virus
   3781..4250    +  LTR            LTR: long terminal repeat from Moloney murine leukemia virus
   4316..4368    -  CDS            lacI (fragment): lac repressor; lacI; The lac repressor binds to the lac operator to inhibit transcription in E. coli. This inhibition can be relieved by adding lactose or isopropyl-β-D-thiogalactopyranoside (IPTG).
   4551..5139    -  rep_origin     ori: high-copy-number ColE1/pMB1/pBR322/pUC origin of replication
   5299..6159    -  CDS            AmpR: β-lactamase; bla; confers resistance to ampicillin, carbenicillin, and related antibiotics
   6160..6264    -  promoter       AmpR promoter: bla
