[The description below was written by a language model from this plasmid's Addgene catalogue record and pLannotate feature annotations shown in this document.]
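Description:
p21-mCerulean-PuroR is a 6,287 bp gammaretroviral expression plasmid built on the pBABE backbone, designed to deliver a fluorescently tagged form of the human cyclin-dependent kinase inhibitor p21 (CDKN1A, also called CIP1 or WAF1) into mammalian cells. In bacteria it is maintained through a high-copy ColE1/pUC-type origin and selected with ampicillin via the β-lactamase gene and its native promoter. A short lacI fragment next to the origin is a backbone remnant with no apparent functional role.

The retroviral portion is flanked by Moloney murine leukemia virus long terminal repeats. Downstream of the 5′ LTR lie a packaging signal (annotated as an MESV Ψ fragment) and a truncated gag segment lacking its start codon. Together these promote efficient encapsidation of the vector RNA when the plasmid is introduced into a packaging cell line that supplies the viral proteins in trans. The CDKN1A coding sequence follows and is joined at its C terminus to mCerulean, a monomeric, mammalian codon-optimized cyan fluorescent protein. Transcription of this fusion is driven by the 5′ LTR. An internal SV40 enhancer/early promoter then drives puromycin N-acetyltransferase, allowing transduced cells to be selected with puromycin. The annotation tool labels a short stretch just before the 3′ LTR as a ΔU3 fragment, but it sits directly against a full-length LTR annotation, so the table does not indicate a self-inactivating design.

The construct is used to generate stable cell populations expressing p21-mCerulean, which lets p21 levels and localization be followed by fluorescence. It was deposited in connection with work on D-type cyclins and DNA mismatch repair.
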