Addgene plasmid #215077: p21-mCerulean-PuroR
Purpose: Expresses p21-mCerulean in mammalian cells from a retroviral vector.
Depositing lab: Michele Pagano. Depositing organization: NYU Grossman School of Medicine. Publication: CDK-independent role of D-type cyclins in regulating DNA mismatch repair. Rona G, Miwatani-Minter B, Zhang Q, Goldberg HV, Kerzhnerman MA, Howard JB, Simoneschi D, Lane E, Hobbs JW, Sassani E, Wang AA, Keegan S, Laverty DJ, Piett CG, Pongor LS, Xu ML, Andrade J, Thomas A, Sicinski P, Askenazi M, Ueberheide B, Fenyo D, Nagel ZD, Pagano M. Mol Cell. 2024 Feb 29:S1097-2765(24)00129-1. doi: 10.1016/j.molcel.2024.02.010. PubMed 38458201.
Backbone
  Vector backbone: pBABE
  Vector type: Mammalian Expression, Retroviral
  Selectable markers: Puromycin
Growth in bacteria
  Bacterial resistance: Ampicillin, 100 μg/mL
  Growth temperature: 37°C
  Growth strain: NEB Stable
  Copy number: High Copy
Gene/Insert
  Gene/Insert name: CDKN1A (alt names: CIP1; p21; WAF1)
  Species: H. sapiens (human)
  Entrez Gene: CDKN1A (a.k.a. CAP20, CDKN1, CIP1, MDA-6, P21, SDI1, WAF1, p21CIP1)
  Promoter: LTR
  Tag / fusion protein: mCerulean (C terminal on insert)
  Cloning method: Unknown
  Sequencing primers: 5′ pBABE 5'; 3′ pBABE 3'
Terms and licenses: Academic/Nonprofit Terms; Industry Terms: Not Available to Industry
How to cite: p21-mCerulean-PuroR was a gift from Michele Pagano (Addgene plasmid # 215077 ; http://n2t.net/addgene:215077 ; RRID:Addgene_215077)
